Addgene plasmid #184381: pRP[2CRISPR]-mCherry/Hygro-hCas9-U6>{mdx left}-U6>{mdx right}
Purpose: This plasmid contains hCas9 and two gRNAs that can excise the genomic area around the mouse mdx mutation in dystrophin's exon 23
Depositing lab: Ori Bar-Nur. Depositing organization: ETH Zurich (Swiss Federal Institute of Technology). Publication: CRISPR/Cas9 editing of directly reprogrammed myogenic progenitors restores dystrophin expression in a mouse model of muscular dystrophy. Domenig SA, Bundschuh N, Lenardic A, Ghosh A, Kim I, Qabrati X, D'Hulst G, Bar-Nur O. Stem Cell Reports. 2022 Feb 8;17(2):321-336. doi: 10.1016/j.stemcr.2021.12.003. Epub 2022 Jan 6. PubMed 34995499.
Backbone
  Vector backbone: n/a
  Vector type: Lentiviral
Growth in bacteria
  Bacterial resistance: Ampicillin, 100 μg/mL
  Growth temperature: 37°C
  Growth strain: NEB Stable
  Copy number: High Copy
Gene/Insert
  Gene/Insert name: Cas9, two gRNAs targeting dystrophin
  gRNA/shRNA sequence: TCTTTGAAAGAGCAATAAAA, ATTTCAGGTAAGCCGAGGTT
  Species: M. musculus (mouse)
  Cloning method: Unknown
  Sequencing primers: 5′ n/a
Terms and licenses: Academic/Nonprofit Terms; Industry Terms: Not Available to Industry
Depositor comments: Plasmid was generated by VectorBuilder, ID: VB190715-1035jad
How to cite: pRP[2CRISPR]-mCherry/Hygro-hCas9-U6>{mdx left}-U6>{mdx right} was a gift from Ori Bar-Nur (Addgene plasmid # 184381 ; http://n2t.net/addgene:184381 ; RRID:Addgene_184381)
