[The description below was written by a language model from this plasmid's Addgene catalogue record and pLannotate feature annotations shown in this document.]
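Description:
pRP[2CRISPR]-mCherry/Hygro-hCas9-U6>{mdx left}-U6>{mdx right} is an all-in-one mammalian CRISPR/Cas9 expression plasmid of about 11.3 kb, built by a commercial vector service. It is designed to delete the genomic region surrounding the mdx mutation in exon 23 of the mouse dystrophin gene. The catalogue lists the vector type as lentiviral. However, neither annotated sequence record shows LTRs, a packaging signal, an RRE or other lentiviral elements, so the feature tables look more like a regular non-viral expression plasmid. A single AAV2 ITR is annotated next to the bacterial backbone, and with only one copy it would not define a packageable AAV genome. The plasmid is propagated in E. coli through a high-copy ColE1/pUC-type origin with ampicillin selection (AmpR), and it also carries an f1 origin.

The payload has three parts. Two tandem human U6 (RNA polymerase III) promoters each drive a guide RNA joined to the S. pyogenes gRNA scaffold. These "left" and "right" guides flank the target so that paired cuts excise the intervening segment. Downstream, a hybrid promoter made of a CMV enhancer, the chicken β-actin promoter and a hybrid CBA/MVM intron drives S. pyogenes Cas9, which carries a C-terminal nucleoplasmin NLS and ends at a bGH poly(A) signal. A separate CMV enhancer/promoter cassette expresses mCherry directly abutting the hygromycin phosphotransferase coding sequence, apparently as a fusion, followed by an SV40 poly(A) signal. This marker lets transfected cells be identified by red fluorescence or selected with hygromycin.

The associated work used CRISPR/Cas9 editing of reprogrammed myogenic progenitors to restore dystrophin expression in a mouse model of muscular dystrophy. The depositor and repository sequences differ by about 50 nt, mainly within the chicken β-actin promoter region.
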