Features (pLannotate 1.2.2; 25 found; start..end, strand, type, name):
      1..241     +  promoter       U6 promoter: RNA polymerase III promoter for human U6 snRNA
    271..346     +  misc_RNA       gRNA scaffold: guide RNA scaffold for the Streptococcus pyogenes CRISPR/Cas9 system
    361..601     +  promoter       U6 promoter: RNA polymerase III promoter for human U6 snRNA
    631..706     +  misc_RNA       gRNA scaffold: guide RNA scaffold for the Streptococcus pyogenes CRISPR/Cas9 system
    726..1011    +  enhancer       CMV enhancer: human cytomegalovirus immediate early enhancer; contains an 18-bp deletion relative to the standard CMV enhancer
   1013..1290    +  promoter       chicken β-actin promoter: No description available
   1291..1518    +  intron         hybrid intron: hybrid between chicken β-actin (CBA) and minute virus of mice (MMV) introns (Gray et al., 2011)
   1656..3257    +  CDS            Cas9(N): N-terminal portion of Streptococcus pyogenes Cas9 (Zetsche et al., 2015)
   3258..5756    +  CDS            Cas9(C): C-terminal portion of Streptococcus pyogenes Cas9 (Zetsche et al., 2015)
   5757..5804    +  CDS            nucleoplasmin NLS: bipartite nuclear localization signal from nucleoplasmin
   5838..5949    +  polyA_signal   bGH poly(A) signal: bovine growth hormone polyadenylation signal
   6060..6439    +  enhancer       CMV enhancer: human cytomegalovirus immediate early enhancer
   6440..6643    +  promoter       CMV promoter: human cytomegalovirus (CMV) immediate early promoter
   6676..7383    +  CDS            mCherry: mCherry is a basic (constitutively fluorescent) red fluorescent protein published in 2004, derived from Discosoma sp.. It is reported to be a very rapidly-maturing monomer with low acid sensitivity.
   7384..8406    +  CDS            hph: KHYB_ECOLX - Experimental evidence at protein level: Swiss-Prot protein existence level 1. The aminoglycoside phosphotransferases achieve inactivation of their antibiotic substrates by phosphorylation. Only phosphorylates hygromycin and closely related compounds such as demethyl analogs and destomycin. From Escherichia coli.
   8422..8543    -  polyA_signal   SV40 poly(A) signal: SV40 polyadenylation signal
   8566..8634    -  CDS            large T antigen (fragment): large T antigen from SV40 (simian virus 40)
   8643..8783    +  repeat_region  AAV2 ITR: inverted terminal repeat of adeno-associated virus serotype 2 inverted
   8788..8839    -  misc_feature   bom (fragment): basis of mobility region from pBR322
   8858..9313    +  rep_origin     f1 ori (sequence partly withheld): f1 bacteriophage origin of replication; arrow indicates direction of (+) strand synthesis
   9314..9363    -  misc_feature   bom (fragment): basis of mobility region from pBR322
   9465..9500    -  CDS            rop (fragment): Rop protein, which maintains plasmids at low copy number; rop
   9595..9699    +  promoter       AmpR promoter: bla
   9700..10560   +  CDS            AmpR: β-lactamase; bla; confers resistance to ampicillin, carbenicillin, and related antibiotics
  10731..11319   +  rep_origin     ori: high-copy-number ColE1/pMB1/pBR322/pUC origin of replication
>Addgene plasmid #184381 | pRP[2CRISPR]-mCherry/Hygro-hCas9-U6>{mdx left}-U6>{mdx right} | depositor full sequence | sequence record 357332 | pRP[2CRISPR]-mCherry/Hygro-hCas9-U6>{mdx left}-U6>{mdx right} sequence 11380 bps
GAGGGCCTATTTCCCATGATTCCTTCATATTTGCATATACGATACAAGGCTGTTAGAGAGATAATTGGAA
TTAATTTGACTGTAAACACAAAGATATTAGTACAAAATACGTGACGTAGAAAGTAATAATTTCTTGGGTA
GTTTGCAGTTTTAAAATTATGTTTTAAAATGGACTATCATATGCTTACCGTAACTTGAAAGTATTTCGAT
TTCTTGGCTTTATATATCTTGTGGAAAGGACGAAACACCGTCTTTGAAAGAGCAATAAAAGTTTTAGAGC
TAGAAATAGCAAGTTAAAATAAGGCTAGTCCGTTATCAACTTGAAAAAGTGGCACCGAGTCGGTGCTTTT
TTGGCCGGCCGAGGGCCTATTTCCCATGATTCCTTCATATTTGCATATACGATACAAGGCTGTTAGAGAG
ATAATTGGAATTAATTTGACTGTAAACACAAAGATATTAGTACAAAATACGTGACGTAGAAAGTAATAAT
TTCTTGGGTAGTTTGCAGTTTTAAAATTATGTTTTAAAATGGACTATCATATGCTTACCGTAACTTGAAA
GTATTTCGATTTCTTGGCTTTATATATCTTGTGGAAAGGACGAAACACCGATTTCAGGTAAGCCGAGGTT
GTTTTAGAGCTAGAAATAGCAAGTTAAAATAAGGCTAGTCCGTTATCAACTTGAAAAAGTGGCACCGAGT
CGGTGCTTTTTTGTCTAGAGGTACCCGTTACATAACTTACGGTAAATGGCCCGCCTGGCTGACCGCCCAA
CGACCCCCGCCCATTGACGTCAATAGTAACGCCAATAGGGACTTTCCATTGACGTCAATGGGTGGAGTAT
TTACGGTAAACTGCCCACTTGGCAGTACATCAAGTGTATCATATGCCAAGTACGCCCCCTATTGACGTCA
ATGACGGTAAATGGCCCGCCTGGCATTGTGCCCAGTACATGACCTTATGGGACTTTCCTACTTGGCAGTA
CATCTACGTATTAGTCATCGCTATTACCATGGTCGAGGTGAGCCCCACGTTCTGCTTCACTCTCCCCATC
TCCCCCCCCTCCCCACCCCCAATTTTGTATTTATTTATTTTTTAATTATTTTGTGCAGCGATGGGGGCGG
GGGGGGGGGGGGGGCGCGCGCCAGGCGGGGCGGGGCGGGGCGAGGGGCGGGGCGGGGCGAGGCGGAGAGG
TGCGGCGGCAGCCAATCAGAGCGGCGCGCTCCGAAAGTTTCCTTTTATGGCGAGGCGGCGGCGGCGGCGG
CCCTATAAAAAGCGAAGCGCGCGGCGGGCGGGAGTCGCTGCGCGCTGCCTTCGCCCCGTGCCCCGCTCCG
CCGCCGCCTCGCGCCGCCCGCCCCGGCTCTGACTGACCGCGTTACTCCCACAGGTGAGCGGGCGGGACGG
CCCTTCTCCTCCGGGCTGTAATTAGCTGAGCAAGAGGTAAGGGTTTAAGGGATGGTTGGTTGGTGGGGTA
TTAATGTTTAATTACCTGGAGCACCTGCCTGAAATCACTTTTTTTCAGGTTGGACCGGTGCCACCATGGA
CTATAAGGACCACGACGGAGACTACAAGGATCATGATATTGATTACAAAGACGATGACGATAAGATGGCC
CCAAAGAAGAAGCGGAAGGTCGGTATCCACGGAGTCCCAGCAGCCGACAAGAAGTACAGCATCGGCCTGG
ACATCGGCACCAACTCTGTGGGCTGGGCCGTGATCACCGACGAGTACAAGGTGCCCAGCAAGAAATTCAA
GGTGCTGGGCAACACCGACCGGCACAGCATCAAGAAGAACCTGATCGGAGCCCTGCTGTTCGACAGCGGC
GAAACAGCCGAGGCCACCCGGCTGAAGAGAACCGCCAGAAGAAGATACACCAGACGGAAGAACCGGATCT
GCTATCTGCAAGAGATCTTCAGCAACGAGATGGCCAAGGTGGACGACAGCTTCTTCCACAGACTGGAAGA
GTCCTTCCTGGTGGAAGAGGATAAGAAGCACGAGCGGCACCCCATCTTCGGCAACATCGTGGACGAGGTG
GCCTACCACGAGAAGTACCCCACCATCTACCACCTGAGAAAGAAACTGGTGGACAGCACCGACAAGGCCG
ACCTGCGGCTGATCTATCTGGCCCTGGCCCACATGATCAAGTTCCGGGGCCACTTCCTGATCGAGGGCGA
CCTGAACCCCGACAACAGCGACGTGGACAAGCTGTTCATCCAGCTGGTGCAGACCTACAACCAGCTGTTC
GAGGAAAACCCCATCAACGCCAGCGGCGTGGACGCCAAGGCCATCCTGTCTGCCAGACTGAGCAAGAGCA
GACGGCTGGAAAATCTGATCGCCCAGCTGCCCGGCGAGAAGAAGAATGGCCTGTTCGGAAACCTGATTGC
CCTGAGCCTGGGCCTGACCCCCAACTTCAAGAGCAACTTCGACCTGGCCGAGGATGCCAAACTGCAGCTG
AGCAAGGACACCTACGACGACGACCTGGACAACCTGCTGGCCCAGATCGGCGACCAGTACGCCGACCTGT
TTCTGGCCGCCAAGAACCTGTCCGACGCCATCCTGCTGAGCGACATCCTGAGAGTGAACACCGAGATCAC
CAAGGCCCCCCTGAGCGCCTCTATGATCAAGAGATACGACGAGCACCACCAGGACCTGACCCTGCTGAAA
GCTCTCGTGCGGCAGCAGCTGCCTGAGAAGTACAAAGAGATTTTCTTCGACCAGAGCAAGAACGGCTACG
CCGGCTACATTGACGGCGGAGCCAGCCAGGAAGAGTTCTACAAGTTCATCAAGCCCATCCTGGAAAAGAT
GGACGGCACCGAGGAACTGCTCGTGAAGCTGAACAGAGAGGACCTGCTGCGGAAGCAGCGGACCTTCGAC
AACGGCAGCATCCCCCACCAGATCCACCTGGGAGAGCTGCACGCCATTCTGCGGCGGCAGGAAGATTTTT
ACCCATTCCTGAAGGACAACCGGGAAAAGATCGAGAAGATCCTGACCTTCCGCATCCCCTACTACGTGGG
CCCTCTGGCCAGGGGAAACAGCAGATTCGCCTGGATGACCAGAAAGAGCGAGGAAACCATCACCCCCTGG
AACTTCGAGGAAGTGGTGGACAAGGGCGCTTCCGCCCAGAGCTTCATCGAGCGGATGACCAACTTCGATA
AGAACCTGCCCAACGAGAAGGTGCTGCCCAAGCACAGCCTGCTGTACGAGTACTTCACCGTGTATAACGA
GCTGACCAAAGTGAAATACGTGACCGAGGGAATGAGAAAGCCCGCCTTCCTGAGCGGCGAGCAGAAAAAG
GCCATCGTGGACCTGCTGTTCAAGACCAACCGGAAAGTGACCGTGAAGCAGCTGAAAGAGGACTACTTCA
AGAAAATCGAGTGCTTCGACTCCGTGGAAATCTCCGGCGTGGAAGATCGGTTCAACGCCTCCCTGGGCAC
ATACCACGATCTGCTGAAAATTATCAAGGACAAGGACTTCCTGGACAATGAGGAAAACGAGGACATTCTG
GAAGATATCGTGCTGACCCTGACACTGTTTGAGGACAGAGAGATGATCGAGGAACGGCTGAAAACCTATG
CCCACCTGTTCGACGACAAAGTGATGAAGCAGCTGAAGCGGCGGAGATACACCGGCTGGGGCAGGCTGAG
CCGGAAGCTGATCAACGGCATCCGGGACAAGCAGTCCGGCAAGACAATCCTGGATTTCCTGAAGTCCGAC
GGCTTCGCCAACAGAAACTTCATGCAGCTGATCCACGACGACAGCCTGACCTTTAAAGAGGACATCCAGA
AAGCCCAGGTGTCCGGCCAGGGCGATAGCCTGCACGAGCACATTGCCAATCTGGCCGGCAGCCCCGCCAT
TAAGAAGGGCATCCTGCAGACAGTGAAGGTGGTGGACGAGCTCGTGAAAGTGATGGGCCGGCACAAGCCC
GAGAACATCGTGATCGAAATGGCCAGAGAGAACCAGACCACCCAGAAGGGACAGAAGAACAGCCGCGAGA
GAATGAAGCGGATCGAAGAGGGCATCAAAGAGCTGGGCAGCCAGATCCTGAAAGAACACCCCGTGGAAAA
CACCCAGCTGCAGAACGAGAAGCTGTACCTGTACTACCTGCAGAATGGGCGGGATATGTACGTGGACCAG
GAACTGGACATCAACCGGCTGTCCGACTACGATGTGGACCATATCGTGCCTCAGAGCTTTCTGAAGGACG
ACTCCATCGACAACAAGGTGCTGACCAGAAGCGACAAGAACCGGGGCAAGAGCGACAACGTGCCCTCCGA
AGAGGTCGTGAAGAAGATGAAGAACTACTGGCGGCAGCTGCTGAACGCCAAGCTGATTACCCAGAGAAAG
TTCGACAATCTGACCAAGGCCGAGAGAGGCGGCCTGAGCGAACTGGATAAGGCCGGCTTCATCAAGAGAC
AGCTGGTGGAAACCCGGCAGATCACAAAGCACGTGGCACAGATCCTGGACTCCCGGATGAACACTAAGTA
CGACGAGAATGACAAGCTGATCCGGGAAGTGAAAGTGATCACCCTGAAGTCCAAGCTGGTGTCCGATTTC
CGGAAGGATTTCCAGTTTTACAAAGTGCGCGAGATCAACAACTACCACCACGCCCACGACGCCTACCTGA
ACGCCGTCGTGGGAACCGCCCTGATCAAAAAGTACCCTAAGCTGGAAAGCGAGTTCGTGTACGGCGACTA
CAAGGTGTACGACGTGCGGAAGATGATCGCCAAGAGCGAGCAGGAAATCGGCAAGGCTACCGCCAAGTAC
TTCTTCTACAGCAACATCATGAACTTTTTCAAGACCGAGATTACCCTGGCCAACGGCGAGATCCGGAAGC
GGCCTCTGATCGAGACAAACGGCGAAACCGGGGAGATCGTGTGGGATAAGGGCCGGGATTTTGCCACCGT
GCGGAAAGTGCTGAGCATGCCCCAAGTGAATATCGTGAAAAAGACCGAGGTGCAGACAGGCGGCTTCAGC
AAAGAGTCTATCCTGCCCAAGAGGAACAGCGATAAGCTGATCGCCAGAAAGAAGGACTGGGACCCTAAGA
AGTACGGCGGCTTCGACAGCCCCACCGTGGCCTATTCTGTGCTGGTGGTGGCCAAAGTGGAAAAGGGCAA
GTCCAAGAAACTGAAGAGTGTGAAAGAGCTGCTGGGGATCACCATCATGGAAAGAAGCAGCTTCGAGAAG
AATCCCATCGACTTTCTGGAAGCCAAGGGCTACAAAGAAGTGAAAAAGGACCTGATCATCAAGCTGCCTA
AGTACTCCCTGTTCGAGCTGGAAAACGGCCGGAAGAGAATGCTGGCCTCTGCCGGCGAACTGCAGAAGGG
AAACGAACTGGCCCTGCCCTCCAAATATGTGAACTTCCTGTACCTGGCCAGCCACTATGAGAAGCTGAAG
GGCTCCCCCGAGGATAATGAGCAGAAACAGCTGTTTGTGGAACAGCACAAGCACTACCTGGACGAGATCA
TCGAGCAGATCAGCGAGTTCTCCAAGAGAGTGATCCTGGCCGACGCTAATCTGGACAAAGTGCTGTCCGC
CTACAACAAGCACCGGGATAAGCCCATCAGAGAGCAGGCCGAGAATATCATCCACCTGTTTACCCTGACC
AATCTGGGAGCCCCTGCCGCCTTCAAGTACTTTGACACCACCATCGACCGGAAGAGGTACACCAGCACCA
AAGAGGTGCTGGACGCCACCCTGATCCACCAGAGCATCACCGGCCTGTACGAGACACGGATCGACCTGTC
TCAGCTGGGAGGCGACAAAAGGCCGGCGGCCACGAAAAAGGCCGGCCAGGCAAAAAAGAAAAAGTAAGAA
TTCCTAGAGCTCGCTGATCAGCCTCGACTGTGCCTTCTAGTTGCCAGCCATCTGTTGTTTGCCCCTCCCC
CGTGCCTTCCTTGACCCTGGAAGGTGCCACTCCCACTGTCCTTTCCTAATAAAATGAGGAAATTGCATCG
CATTGTCTGAGTAGGTGTCATTCTATTCTGGGGGGTGGGGTGGGGCAGGACAGCAAGGGGGAGGATTGGG
AAGAGAATAGCAGGCATGCTGGGGAGCGGCCGCCGCGTTGACATTGATTATTGACTAGTTATTAATAGTA
ATCAATTACGGGGTCATTAGTTCATAGCCCATATATGGAGTTCCGCGTTACATAACTTACGGTAAATGGC
CCGCCTGGCTGACCGCCCAACGACCCCCGCCCATTGACGTCAATAATGACGTATGTTCCCATAGTAACGC
CAATAGGGACTTTCCATTGACGTCAATGGGTGGAGTATTTACGGTAAACTGCCCACTTGGCAGTACATCA
AGTGTATCATATGCCAAGTACGCCCCCTATTGACGTCAATGACGGTAAATGGCCCGCCTGGCATTATGCC
CAGTACATGACCTTATGGGACTTTCCTACTTGGCAGTACATCTACGTATTAGTCATCGCTATTACCATGG
TGATGCGGTTTTGGCAGTACATCAATGGGCGTGGATAGCGGTTTGACTCACGGGGATTTCCAAGTCTCCA
CCCCATTGACGTCAATGGGAGTTTGTTTTGGCACCAAAATCAACGGGACTTTCCAAAATGTCGTAACAAC
TCCGCCCCATTGACGCAAATGGGCGGTAGGCGTGTACGGTGGGAGGTCTATATAAGCAGAGCTCTCTGGC
TAACTAGAGAACCCACTGCGCCACCATGGTGAGCAAGGGCGAGGAGGATAACATGGCCATCATCAAGGAG
TTCATGCGCTTCAAGGTGCACATGGAGGGCTCCGTGAACGGCCACGAGTTCGAGATCGAGGGCGAGGGCG
AGGGCCGCCCCTACGAGGGCACCCAGACCGCCAAGCTGAAGGTGACCAAGGGTGGCCCCCTGCCCTTCGC
CTGGGACATCCTGTCCCCTCAGTTCATGTACGGCTCCAAGGCCTACGTGAAGCACCCCGCCGACATCCCC
GACTACTTGAAGCTGTCCTTCCCCGAGGGCTTCAAGTGGGAGCGCGTGATGAACTTCGAGGACGGCGGCG
TGGTGACCGTGACCCAGGACTCCTCCCTGCAGGACGGCGAGTTCATCTACAAGGTGAAGCTGCGCGGCAC
CAACTTCCCCTCCGACGGCCCCGTAATGCAGAAGAAAACCATGGGCTGGGAGGCCTCCTCCGAGCGGATG
TACCCCGAGGACGGCGCCCTGAAGGGCGAGATCAAGCAGAGGCTGAAGCTGAAGGACGGCGGCCACTACG
ACGCTGAGGTCAAGACCACCTACAAGGCCAAGAAGCCCGTGCAGCTGCCCGGCGCCTACAACGTCAACAT
CAAGTTGGACATCACCTCCCACAACGAGGACTACACCATCGTGGAACAGTACGAACGCGCCGAGGGCCGC
CACTCCACCGGCGGCATGGACGAGCTGTACAAGATGAAAAAGCCTGAACTCACCGCGACGTCTGTCGAGA
AGTTTCTGATCGAAAAGTTCGACAGCGTCTCCGACCTGATGCAGCTCTCGGAGGGCGAAGAATCTCGTGC
TTTCAGCTTCGATGTAGGAGGGCGTGGATATGTCCTGCGGGTAAATAGCTGCGCCGATGGTTTCTACAAA
GATCGTTATGTTTATCGGCACTTTGCATCGGCCGCGCTCCCGATTCCGGAAGTGCTTGACATTGGGGAAT
TTAGCGAGAGCCTGACCTATTGCATCTCCCGCCGTGCACAGGGTGTCACGTTGCAAGACCTGCCTGAAAC
CGAACTGCCCGCTGTTCTGCAGCCGGTCGCGGAGGCCATGGATGCGATCGCTGCGGCCGATCTTAGCCAG
ACGAGCGGGTTCGGCCCATTCGGACCGCAAGGAATCGGTCAATACACTACATGGCGTGATTTCATATGCG
CGATTGCTGATCCCCATGTGTATCACTGGCAAACTGTGATGGACGACACCGTCAGTGCGTCCGTCGCGCA
GGCTCTCGATGAGCTGATGCTTTGGGCCGAGGACTGCCCCGAAGTCCGGCACCTCGTGCACGCGGATTTC
GGCTCCAACAATGTCCTGACGGACAATGGCCGCATAACAGCGGTCATTGACTGGAGCGAGGCGATGTTCG
GGGATTCCCAATACGAGGTCGCCAACATCTTCTTCTGGAGGCCGTGGTTGGCTTGTATGGAGCAGCAGAC
GCGCTACTTCGAGCGGAGGCATCCGGAGCTTGCAGGATCGCCGCGGCTCCGGGCGTATATGCTCCGCATT
GGTCTTGACCAACTCTATCAGAGCTTGGTTGACGGCAATTTCGATGATGCAGCTTGGGCGCAGGGTCGAT
GCGACGCAATCGTCCGATCCGGAGCCGGGACTGTCGGGCGTACACAAATCGCCCGCAGAAGCGCGGCCGT
CTGGACCGATGGCTGTGTAGAAGTACTCGCCGATAGTGGAAACCGACGCCCCAGCACTCGTCCGAGGGCA
AAGGAATAGGAGCAGACATGATAAGATACATTGATGAGTTTGGACAAACCACAACTAGAATGCAGTGAAA
AAAATGCTTTATTTGTGAAATTTGTGATGCTATTGCTTTATTTGTAACCATTATAAGCTGCAATAAACAA
GTTAACAACAACAATTGCATTCATTTTATGTTTCAGGTTCAGGGGGAGGTGTGGGAGGTTTTTTAAAGCA
AGTAAAACCTCTACAAATGTGGTAGCGGCCGCAGGAACCCCTAGTGATGGAGTTGGCCACTCCCTCTCTG
CGCGCTCGCTCGCTCACTGAGGCCGGGCGACCAAAGGTCGCCCGACGCCCGGGCTTTGCCCGGGCGGCCT
CAGTGAGCGAGCGAGCGCGCAGCTGCCTGCAGGGGCGCCTGATGCGGTATTTTCTCCTTACGCATCTGTG
CGGTATTTCACACCGCATA
[95 nt withheld, positions 8840-8934]
T
[46 nt withheld, positions 8936-8981]
C
[141 nt withheld, positions 8983-9123]
CCTTTGACGTTGGAGTCCACGTTCTTT
[37 nt withheld, positions 9151-9187]
ACTCTATCTCGGGCTATTCTTTTGATTTATAAGGGATTTTGCCGATTTCGGTCTATTGGTTAAAAAATGA
GCTGATTTAACAAAAATTTAACGCGAATTTTAACAAAATATTAACGTTTACAATTTTATGGTGCACTCTC
AGTACAATCTGCTCTGATGCCGCATAGTTAAGCCAGCCCCGACACCCGCCAACACCCGCTGACGCGCCCT
GACGGGCTTGTCTGCTCCCGGCATCCGCTTACAGACAAGCTGTGACCGTCTCCGGGAGCTGCATGTGTCA
GAGGTTTTCACCGTCATCACCGAAACGCGCGAGACGAAAGGGCCTCGTGATACGCCTATTTTTATAGGTT
AATGTCATGATAATAATGGTTTCTTAGACGTCAGGTGGCACTTTTCGGGGAAATGTGCGCGGAACCCCTA
TTTGTTTATTTTTCTAAATACATTCAAATATGTATCCGCTCATGAGACAATAACCCTGATAAATGCTTCA
ATAATATTGAAAAAGGAAGAGTATGAGTATTCAACATTTCCGTGTCGCCCTTATTCCCTTTTTTGCGGCA
TTTTGCCTTCCTGTTTTTGCTCACCCAGAAACGCTGGTGAAAGTAAAAGATGCTGAAGATCAGTTGGGTG
CACGAGTGGGTTACATCGAACTGGATCTCAACAGCGGTAAGATCCTTGAGAGTTTTCGCCCCGAAGAACG
TTTTCCAATGATGAGCACTTTTAAAGTTCTGCTATGTGGCGCGGTATTATCCCGTATTGACGCCGGGCAA
GAGCAACTCGGTCGCCGCATACACTATTCTCAGAATGACTTGGTTGAGTACTCACCAGTCACAGAAAAGC
ATCTTACGGATGGCATGACAGTAAGAGAATTATGCAGTGCTGCCATAACCATGAGTGATAACACTGCGGC
CAACTTACTTCTGACAACGATCGGAGGACCGAAGGAGCTAACCGCTTTTTTGCACAACATGGGGGATCAT
GTAACTCGCCTTGATCGTTGGGAACCGGAGCTGAATGAAGCCATACCAAACGACGAGCGTGACACCACGA
TGCCTGTAGCAATGGCAACAACGTTGCGCAAACTATTAACTGGCGAACTACTTACTCTAGCTTCCCGGCA
ACAATTAATAGACTGGATGGAGGCGGATAAAGTTGCAGGACCACTTCTGCGCTCGGCCCTTCCGGCTGGC
TGGTTTATTGCTGATAAATCTGGAGCCGGTGAGCGTGGAAGCCGCGGTATCATTGCAGCACTGGGGCCAG
ATGGTAAGCCCTCCCGTATCGTAGTTATCTACACGACGGGGAGTCAGGCAACTATGGATGAACGAAATAG
ACAGATCGCTGAGATAGGTGCCTCACTGATTAAGCATTGGTAACTGTCAGACCAAGTTTACTCATATATA
CTTTAGATTGATTTAAAACTTCATTTTTAATTTAAAAGGATCTAGGTGAAGATCCTTTTTGATAATCTCA
TGACCAAAATCCCTTAACGTGAGTTTTCGTTCCACTGAGCGTCAGACCCCGTAGAAAAGATCAAAGGATC
TTCTTGAGATCCTTTTTTTCTGCGCGTAATCTGCTGCTTGCAAACAAAAAAACCACCGCTACCAGCGGTG
GTTTGTTTGCCGGATCAAGAGCTACCAACTCTTTTTCCGAAGGTAACTGGCTTCAGCAGAGCGCAGATAC
CAAATACTGTTCTTCTAGTGTAGCCGTAGTTAGGCCACCACTTCAAGAACTCTGTAGCACCGCCTACATA
CCTCGCTCTGCTAATCCTGTTACCAGTGGCTGCTGCCAGTGGCGATAAGTCGTGTCTTACCGGGTTGGAC
TCAAGACGATAGTTACCGGATAAGGCGCAGCGGTCGGGCTGAACGGGGGGTTCGTGCACACAGCCCAGCT
TGGAGCGAACGACCTACACCGAACTGAGATACCTACAGCGTGAGCTATGAGAAAGCGCCACGCTTCCCGA
AGGGAGAAAGGCGGACAGGTATCCGGTAAGCGGCAGGGTCGGAACAGGAGAGCGCACGAGGGAGCTTCCA
GGGGGAAACGCCTGGTATCTTTATAGTCCTGTCGGGTTTCGCCACCTCTGACTTGAGCGTCGATTTTTGT
GATGCTCGTCAGGGGGGCGGAGCCTATGGAAAAACGCCAGCAACGCGGCCTTTTTACGGTTCCTGGCCTT
TTGCTGGCCTTTTGCTCACATGT
