Features (pLannotate 1.2.2; 26 found; start..end, strand, type, name):
    117..344     +  intron         hybrid intron: hybrid between chicken β-actin (CBA) and minute virus of mice (MMV) introns (Gray et al., 2011)
    482..2083    +  CDS            Cas9(N): N-terminal portion of Streptococcus pyogenes Cas9 (Zetsche et al., 2015)
   2084..4582    +  CDS            Cas9(C): C-terminal portion of Streptococcus pyogenes Cas9 (Zetsche et al., 2015)
   4583..4630    +  CDS            nucleoplasmin NLS: bipartite nuclear localization signal from nucleoplasmin
   4664..4775    +  polyA_signal   bGH poly(A) signal: bovine growth hormone polyadenylation signal
   4886..5265    +  enhancer       CMV enhancer: human cytomegalovirus immediate early enhancer
   5266..5469    +  promoter       CMV promoter: human cytomegalovirus (CMV) immediate early promoter
   5502..6209    +  CDS            mCherry: mCherry is a basic (constitutively fluorescent) red fluorescent protein published in 2004, derived from Discosoma sp.. It is reported to be a very rapidly-maturing monomer with low acid sensitivity.
   6210..7232    +  CDS            hph: KHYB_ECOLX - Experimental evidence at protein level: Swiss-Prot protein existence level 1. The aminoglycoside phosphotransferases achieve inactivation of their antibiotic substrates by phosphorylation. Only phosphorylates hygromycin and closely related compounds such as demethyl analogs and destomycin. From Escherichia coli.
   7248..7369    -  polyA_signal   SV40 poly(A) signal: SV40 polyadenylation signal
   7392..7460    -  CDS            large T antigen (fragment): large T antigen from SV40 (simian virus 40)
   7469..7609    +  repeat_region  AAV2 ITR: inverted terminal repeat of adeno-associated virus serotype 2 inverted
   7614..7665    -  misc_feature   bom (fragment): basis of mobility region from pBR322
   7684..8139    +  rep_origin     f1 ori (sequence partly withheld): f1 bacteriophage origin of replication; arrow indicates direction of (+) strand synthesis
   8140..8189    -  misc_feature   bom (fragment): basis of mobility region from pBR322
   8291..8326    -  CDS            rop (fragment): Rop protein, which maintains plasmids at low copy number; rop
   8421..8525    +  promoter       AmpR promoter: bla
   8526..9386    +  CDS            AmpR: β-lactamase; bla; confers resistance to ampicillin, carbenicillin, and related antibiotics
   9557..10145   +  rep_origin     ori: high-copy-number ColE1/pMB1/pBR322/pUC origin of replication
  10207..10447   +  promoter       U6 promoter: RNA polymerase III promoter for human U6 snRNA
  10477..10552   +  misc_RNA       gRNA scaffold: guide RNA scaffold for the Streptococcus pyogenes CRISPR/Cas9 system
  10567..10807   +  promoter       U6 promoter: RNA polymerase III promoter for human U6 snRNA
  10837..10912   +  misc_RNA       gRNA scaffold: guide RNA scaffold for the Streptococcus pyogenes CRISPR/Cas9 system
  10932..11217   +  enhancer       CMV enhancer: human cytomegalovirus immediate early enhancer; contains an 18-bp deletion relative to the standard CMV enhancer
  11219..3       +  promoter       chicken β-actin promoter (fragment) (across the origin): contains a 21-bp deletion relative to the standard chicken β-actin promoter
  11320..116     +  promoter       chicken β-actin promoter (fragment) (across the origin): contains a 21-bp deletion relative to the standard chicken β-actin promoter
>Addgene plasmid #184381 | pRP[2CRISPR]-mCherry/Hygro-hCas9-U6>{mdx left}-U6>{mdx right} | addgene full sequence | sequence record 362514 | Addgene NGS Result
GGGCGAGGCGGAGAGGTGCGGCGGCAGCCAATCAGAGCGGCGCGCTCCGAAAGTTTCCTTTTATGGCGAG
GCGGCGGCGGCGGCGGCCCTATAAAAAGCGAAGCGCGCGGCGGGCGGGAGTCGCTGCGCGCTGCCTTCGC
CCCGTGCCCCGCTCCGCCGCCGCCTCGCGCCGCCCGCCCCGGCTCTGACTGACCGCGTTACTCCCACAGG
TGAGCGGGCGGGACGGCCCTTCTCCTCCGGGCTGTAATTAGCTGAGCAAGAGGTAAGGGTTTAAGGGATG
GTTGGTTGGTGGGGTATTAATGTTTAATTACCTGGAGCACCTGCCTGAAATCACTTTTTTTCAGGTTGGA
CCGGTGCCACCATGGACTATAAGGACCACGACGGAGACTACAAGGATCATGATATTGATTACAAAGACGA
TGACGATAAGATGGCCCCAAAGAAGAAGCGGAAGGTCGGTATCCACGGAGTCCCAGCAGCCGACAAGAAG
TACAGCATCGGCCTGGACATCGGCACCAACTCTGTGGGCTGGGCCGTGATCACCGACGAGTACAAGGTGC
CCAGCAAGAAATTCAAGGTGCTGGGCAACACCGACCGGCACAGCATCAAGAAGAACCTGATCGGAGCCCT
GCTGTTCGACAGCGGCGAAACAGCCGAGGCCACCCGGCTGAAGAGAACCGCCAGAAGAAGATACACCAGA
CGGAAGAACCGGATCTGCTATCTGCAAGAGATCTTCAGCAACGAGATGGCCAAGGTGGACGACAGCTTCT
TCCACAGACTGGAAGAGTCCTTCCTGGTGGAAGAGGATAAGAAGCACGAGCGGCACCCCATCTTCGGCAA
CATCGTGGACGAGGTGGCCTACCACGAGAAGTACCCCACCATCTACCACCTGAGAAAGAAACTGGTGGAC
AGCACCGACAAGGCCGACCTGCGGCTGATCTATCTGGCCCTGGCCCACATGATCAAGTTCCGGGGCCACT
TCCTGATCGAGGGCGACCTGAACCCCGACAACAGCGACGTGGACAAGCTGTTCATCCAGCTGGTGCAGAC
CTACAACCAGCTGTTCGAGGAAAACCCCATCAACGCCAGCGGCGTGGACGCCAAGGCCATCCTGTCTGCC
AGACTGAGCAAGAGCAGACGGCTGGAAAATCTGATCGCCCAGCTGCCCGGCGAGAAGAAGAATGGCCTGT
TCGGAAACCTGATTGCCCTGAGCCTGGGCCTGACCCCCAACTTCAAGAGCAACTTCGACCTGGCCGAGGA
TGCCAAACTGCAGCTGAGCAAGGACACCTACGACGACGACCTGGACAACCTGCTGGCCCAGATCGGCGAC
CAGTACGCCGACCTGTTTCTGGCCGCCAAGAACCTGTCCGACGCCATCCTGCTGAGCGACATCCTGAGAG
TGAACACCGAGATCACCAAGGCCCCCCTGAGCGCCTCTATGATCAAGAGATACGACGAGCACCACCAGGA
CCTGACCCTGCTGAAAGCTCTCGTGCGGCAGCAGCTGCCTGAGAAGTACAAAGAGATTTTCTTCGACCAG
AGCAAGAACGGCTACGCCGGCTACATTGACGGCGGAGCCAGCCAGGAAGAGTTCTACAAGTTCATCAAGC
CCATCCTGGAAAAGATGGACGGCACCGAGGAACTGCTCGTGAAGCTGAACAGAGAGGACCTGCTGCGGAA
GCAGCGGACCTTCGACAACGGCAGCATCCCCCACCAGATCCACCTGGGAGAGCTGCACGCCATTCTGCGG
CGGCAGGAAGATTTTTACCCATTCCTGAAGGACAACCGGGAAAAGATCGAGAAGATCCTGACCTTCCGCA
TCCCCTACTACGTGGGCCCTCTGGCCAGGGGAAACAGCAGATTCGCCTGGATGACCAGAAAGAGCGAGGA
AACCATCACCCCCTGGAACTTCGAGGAAGTGGTGGACAAGGGCGCTTCCGCCCAGAGCTTCATCGAGCGG
ATGACCAACTTCGATAAGAACCTGCCCAACGAGAAGGTGCTGCCCAAGCACAGCCTGCTGTACGAGTACT
TCACCGTGTATAACGAGCTGACCAAAGTGAAATACGTGACCGAGGGAATGAGAAAGCCCGCCTTCCTGAG
CGGCGAGCAGAAAAAGGCCATCGTGGACCTGCTGTTCAAGACCAACCGGAAAGTGACCGTGAAGCAGCTG
AAAGAGGACTACTTCAAGAAAATCGAGTGCTTCGACTCCGTGGAAATCTCCGGCGTGGAAGATCGGTTCA
ACGCCTCCCTGGGCACATACCACGATCTGCTGAAAATTATCAAGGACAAGGACTTCCTGGACAATGAGGA
AAACGAGGACATTCTGGAAGATATCGTGCTGACCCTGACACTGTTTGAGGACAGAGAGATGATCGAGGAA
CGGCTGAAAACCTATGCCCACCTGTTCGACGACAAAGTGATGAAGCAGCTGAAGCGGCGGAGATACACCG
GCTGGGGCAGGCTGAGCCGGAAGCTGATCAACGGCATCCGGGACAAGCAGTCCGGCAAGACAATCCTGGA
TTTCCTGAAGTCCGACGGCTTCGCCAACAGAAACTTCATGCAGCTGATCCACGACGACAGCCTGACCTTT
AAAGAGGACATCCAGAAAGCCCAGGTGTCCGGCCAGGGCGATAGCCTGCACGAGCACATTGCCAATCTGG
CCGGCAGCCCCGCCATTAAGAAGGGCATCCTGCAGACAGTGAAGGTGGTGGACGAGCTCGTGAAAGTGAT
GGGCCGGCACAAGCCCGAGAACATCGTGATCGAAATGGCCAGAGAGAACCAGACCACCCAGAAGGGACAG
AAGAACAGCCGCGAGAGAATGAAGCGGATCGAAGAGGGCATCAAAGAGCTGGGCAGCCAGATCCTGAAAG
AACACCCCGTGGAAAACACCCAGCTGCAGAACGAGAAGCTGTACCTGTACTACCTGCAGAATGGGCGGGA
TATGTACGTGGACCAGGAACTGGACATCAACCGGCTGTCCGACTACGATGTGGACCATATCGTGCCTCAG
AGCTTTCTGAAGGACGACTCCATCGACAACAAGGTGCTGACCAGAAGCGACAAGAACCGGGGCAAGAGCG
ACAACGTGCCCTCCGAAGAGGTCGTGAAGAAGATGAAGAACTACTGGCGGCAGCTGCTGAACGCCAAGCT
GATTACCCAGAGAAAGTTCGACAATCTGACCAAGGCCGAGAGAGGCGGCCTGAGCGAACTGGATAAGGCC
GGCTTCATCAAGAGACAGCTGGTGGAAACCCGGCAGATCACAAAGCACGTGGCACAGATCCTGGACTCCC
GGATGAACACTAAGTACGACGAGAATGACAAGCTGATCCGGGAAGTGAAAGTGATCACCCTGAAGTCCAA
GCTGGTGTCCGATTTCCGGAAGGATTTCCAGTTTTACAAAGTGCGCGAGATCAACAACTACCACCACGCC
CACGACGCCTACCTGAACGCCGTCGTGGGAACCGCCCTGATCAAAAAGTACCCTAAGCTGGAAAGCGAGT
TCGTGTACGGCGACTACAAGGTGTACGACGTGCGGAAGATGATCGCCAAGAGCGAGCAGGAAATCGGCAA
GGCTACCGCCAAGTACTTCTTCTACAGCAACATCATGAACTTTTTCAAGACCGAGATTACCCTGGCCAAC
GGCGAGATCCGGAAGCGGCCTCTGATCGAGACAAACGGCGAAACCGGGGAGATCGTGTGGGATAAGGGCC
GGGATTTTGCCACCGTGCGGAAAGTGCTGAGCATGCCCCAAGTGAATATCGTGAAAAAGACCGAGGTGCA
GACAGGCGGCTTCAGCAAAGAGTCTATCCTGCCCAAGAGGAACAGCGATAAGCTGATCGCCAGAAAGAAG
GACTGGGACCCTAAGAAGTACGGCGGCTTCGACAGCCCCACCGTGGCCTATTCTGTGCTGGTGGTGGCCA
AAGTGGAAAAGGGCAAGTCCAAGAAACTGAAGAGTGTGAAAGAGCTGCTGGGGATCACCATCATGGAAAG
AAGCAGCTTCGAGAAGAATCCCATCGACTTTCTGGAAGCCAAGGGCTACAAAGAAGTGAAAAAGGACCTG
ATCATCAAGCTGCCTAAGTACTCCCTGTTCGAGCTGGAAAACGGCCGGAAGAGAATGCTGGCCTCTGCCG
GCGAACTGCAGAAGGGAAACGAACTGGCCCTGCCCTCCAAATATGTGAACTTCCTGTACCTGGCCAGCCA
CTATGAGAAGCTGAAGGGCTCCCCCGAGGATAATGAGCAGAAACAGCTGTTTGTGGAACAGCACAAGCAC
TACCTGGACGAGATCATCGAGCAGATCAGCGAGTTCTCCAAGAGAGTGATCCTGGCCGACGCTAATCTGG
ACAAAGTGCTGTCCGCCTACAACAAGCACCGGGATAAGCCCATCAGAGAGCAGGCCGAGAATATCATCCA
CCTGTTTACCCTGACCAATCTGGGAGCCCCTGCCGCCTTCAAGTACTTTGACACCACCATCGACCGGAAG
AGGTACACCAGCACCAAAGAGGTGCTGGACGCCACCCTGATCCACCAGAGCATCACCGGCCTGTACGAGA
CACGGATCGACCTGTCTCAGCTGGGAGGCGACAAAAGGCCGGCGGCCACGAAAAAGGCCGGCCAGGCAAA
AAAGAAAAAGTAAGAATTCCTAGAGCTCGCTGATCAGCCTCGACTGTGCCTTCTAGTTGCCAGCCATCTG
TTGTTTGCCCCTCCCCCGTGCCTTCCTTGACCCTGGAAGGTGCCACTCCCACTGTCCTTTCCTAATAAAA
TGAGGAAATTGCATCGCATTGTCTGAGTAGGTGTCATTCTATTCTGGGGGGTGGGGTGGGGCAGGACAGC
AAGGGGGAGGATTGGGAAGAGAATAGCAGGCATGCTGGGGAGCGGCCGCCGCGTTGACATTGATTATTGA
CTAGTTATTAATAGTAATCAATTACGGGGTCATTAGTTCATAGCCCATATATGGAGTTCCGCGTTACATA
ACTTACGGTAAATGGCCCGCCTGGCTGACCGCCCAACGACCCCCGCCCATTGACGTCAATAATGACGTAT
GTTCCCATAGTAACGCCAATAGGGACTTTCCATTGACGTCAATGGGTGGAGTATTTACGGTAAACTGCCC
ACTTGGCAGTACATCAAGTGTATCATATGCCAAGTACGCCCCCTATTGACGTCAATGACGGTAAATGGCC
CGCCTGGCATTATGCCCAGTACATGACCTTATGGGACTTTCCTACTTGGCAGTACATCTACGTATTAGTC
ATCGCTATTACCATGGTGATGCGGTTTTGGCAGTACATCAATGGGCGTGGATAGCGGTTTGACTCACGGG
GATTTCCAAGTCTCCACCCCATTGACGTCAATGGGAGTTTGTTTTGGCACCAAAATCAACGGGACTTTCC
AAAATGTCGTAACAACTCCGCCCCATTGACGCAAATGGGCGGTAGGCGTGTACGGTGGGAGGTCTATATA
AGCAGAGCTCTCTGGCTAACTAGAGAACCCACTGCGCCACCATGGTGAGCAAGGGCGAGGAGGATAACAT
GGCCATCATCAAGGAGTTCATGCGCTTCAAGGTGCACATGGAGGGCTCCGTGAACGGCCACGAGTTCGAG
ATCGAGGGCGAGGGCGAGGGCCGCCCCTACGAGGGCACCCAGACCGCCAAGCTGAAGGTGACCAAGGGTG
GCCCCCTGCCCTTCGCCTGGGACATCCTGTCCCCTCAGTTCATGTACGGCTCCAAGGCCTACGTGAAGCA
CCCCGCCGACATCCCCGACTACTTGAAGCTGTCCTTCCCCGAGGGCTTCAAGTGGGAGCGCGTGATGAAC
TTCGAGGACGGCGGCGTGGTGACCGTGACCCAGGACTCCTCCCTGCAGGACGGCGAGTTCATCTACAAGG
TGAAGCTGCGCGGCACCAACTTCCCCTCCGACGGCCCCGTAATGCAGAAGAAAACCATGGGCTGGGAGGC
CTCCTCCGAGCGGATGTACCCCGAGGACGGCGCCCTGAAGGGCGAGATCAAGCAGAGGCTGAAGCTGAAG
GACGGCGGCCACTACGACGCTGAGGTCAAGACCACCTACAAGGCCAAGAAGCCCGTGCAGCTGCCCGGCG
CCTACAACGTCAACATCAAGTTGGACATCACCTCCCACAACGAGGACTACACCATCGTGGAACAGTACGA
ACGCGCCGAGGGCCGCCACTCCACCGGCGGCATGGACGAGCTGTACAAGATGAAAAAGCCTGAACTCACC
GCGACGTCTGTCGAGAAGTTTCTGATCGAAAAGTTCGACAGCGTCTCCGACCTGATGCAGCTCTCGGAGG
GCGAAGAATCTCGTGCTTTCAGCTTCGATGTAGGAGGGCGTGGATATGTCCTGCGGGTAAATAGCTGCGC
CGATGGTTTCTACAAAGATCGTTATGTTTATCGGCACTTTGCATCGGCCGCGCTCCCGATTCCGGAAGTG
CTTGACATTGGGGAATTTAGCGAGAGCCTGACCTATTGCATCTCCCGCCGTGCACAGGGTGTCACGTTGC
AAGACCTGCCTGAAACCGAACTGCCCGCTGTTCTGCAGCCGGTCGCGGAGGCCATGGATGCGATCGCTGC
GGCCGATCTTAGCCAGACGAGCGGGTTCGGCCCATTCGGACCGCAAGGAATCGGTCAATACACTACATGG
CGTGATTTCATATGCGCGATTGCTGATCCCCATGTGTATCACTGGCAAACTGTGATGGACGACACCGTCA
GTGCGTCCGTCGCGCAGGCTCTCGATGAGCTGATGCTTTGGGCCGAGGACTGCCCCGAAGTCCGGCACCT
CGTGCACGCGGATTTCGGCTCCAACAATGTCCTGACGGACAATGGCCGCATAACAGCGGTCATTGACTGG
AGCGAGGCGATGTTCGGGGATTCCCAATACGAGGTCGCCAACATCTTCTTCTGGAGGCCGTGGTTGGCTT
GTATGGAGCAGCAGACGCGCTACTTCGAGCGGAGGCATCCGGAGCTTGCAGGATCGCCGCGGCTCCGGGC
GTATATGCTCCGCATTGGTCTTGACCAACTCTATCAGAGCTTGGTTGACGGCAATTTCGATGATGCAGCT
TGGGCGCAGGGTCGATGCGACGCAATCGTCCGATCCGGAGCCGGGACTGTCGGGCGTACACAAATCGCCC
GCAGAAGCGCGGCCGTCTGGACCGATGGCTGTGTAGAAGTACTCGCCGATAGTGGAAACCGACGCCCCAG
CACTCGTCCGAGGGCAAAGGAATAGGAGCAGACATGATAAGATACATTGATGAGTTTGGACAAACCACAA
CTAGAATGCAGTGAAAAAAATGCTTTATTTGTGAAATTTGTGATGCTATTGCTTTATTTGTAACCATTAT
AAGCTGCAATAAACAAGTTAACAACAACAATTGCATTCATTTTATGTTTCAGGTTCAGGGGGAGGTGTGG
GAGGTTTTTTAAAGCAAGTAAAACCTCTACAAATGTGGTAGCGGCCGCAGGAACCCCTAGTGATGGAGTT
GGCCACTCCCTCTCTGCGCGCTCGCTCGCTCACTGAGGCCGGGCGACCAAAGGTCGCCCGACGCCCGGGC
TTTGCCCGGGCGGCCTCAGTGAGCGAGCGAGCGCGCAGCTGCCTGCAGGGGCGCCTGATGCGGTATTTTC
TCCTTACGCATCTGTGCGGTATTTCACACCGCATA
[95 nt withheld, positions 7666-7760]
T
[46 nt withheld, positions 7762-7807]
C
[141 nt withheld, positions 7809-7949]
CCTTTGACGTTGGAGTCCACGTTCTTT
[37 nt withheld, positions 7977-8013]
ACTCTATCTCGGGCTATTCTTTTGATTTATAAGGGATTTTGCCGATTTCGGTCTATTGGTTAAAAAATGA
GCTGATTTAACAAAAATTTAACGCGAATTTTAACAAAATATTAACGTTTACAATTTTATGGTGCACTCTC
AGTACAATCTGCTCTGATGCCGCATAGTTAAGCCAGCCCCGACACCCGCCAACACCCGCTGACGCGCCCT
GACGGGCTTGTCTGCTCCCGGCATCCGCTTACAGACAAGCTGTGACCGTCTCCGGGAGCTGCATGTGTCA
GAGGTTTTCACCGTCATCACCGAAACGCGCGAGACGAAAGGGCCTCGTGATACGCCTATTTTTATAGGTT
AATGTCATGATAATAATGGTTTCTTAGACGTCAGGTGGCACTTTTCGGGGAAATGTGCGCGGAACCCCTA
TTTGTTTATTTTTCTAAATACATTCAAATATGTATCCGCTCATGAGACAATAACCCTGATAAATGCTTCA
ATAATATTGAAAAAGGAAGAGTATGAGTATTCAACATTTCCGTGTCGCCCTTATTCCCTTTTTTGCGGCA
TTTTGCCTTCCTGTTTTTGCTCACCCAGAAACGCTGGTGAAAGTAAAAGATGCTGAAGATCAGTTGGGTG
CACGAGTGGGTTACATCGAACTGGATCTCAACAGCGGTAAGATCCTTGAGAGTTTTCGCCCCGAAGAACG
TTTTCCAATGATGAGCACTTTTAAAGTTCTGCTATGTGGCGCGGTATTATCCCGTATTGACGCCGGGCAA
GAGCAACTCGGTCGCCGCATACACTATTCTCAGAATGACTTGGTTGAGTACTCACCAGTCACAGAAAAGC
ATCTTACGGATGGCATGACAGTAAGAGAATTATGCAGTGCTGCCATAACCATGAGTGATAACACTGCGGC
CAACTTACTTCTGACAACGATCGGAGGACCGAAGGAGCTAACCGCTTTTTTGCACAACATGGGGGATCAT
GTAACTCGCCTTGATCGTTGGGAACCGGAGCTGAATGAAGCCATACCAAACGACGAGCGTGACACCACGA
TGCCTGTAGCAATGGCAACAACGTTGCGCAAACTATTAACTGGCGAACTACTTACTCTAGCTTCCCGGCA
ACAATTAATAGACTGGATGGAGGCGGATAAAGTTGCAGGACCACTTCTGCGCTCGGCCCTTCCGGCTGGC
TGGTTTATTGCTGATAAATCTGGAGCCGGTGAGCGTGGAAGCCGCGGTATCATTGCAGCACTGGGGCCAG
ATGGTAAGCCCTCCCGTATCGTAGTTATCTACACGACGGGGAGTCAGGCAACTATGGATGAACGAAATAG
ACAGATCGCTGAGATAGGTGCCTCACTGATTAAGCATTGGTAACTGTCAGACCAAGTTTACTCATATATA
CTTTAGATTGATTTAAAACTTCATTTTTAATTTAAAAGGATCTAGGTGAAGATCCTTTTTGATAATCTCA
TGACCAAAATCCCTTAACGTGAGTTTTCGTTCCACTGAGCGTCAGACCCCGTAGAAAAGATCAAAGGATC
TTCTTGAGATCCTTTTTTTCTGCGCGTAATCTGCTGCTTGCAAACAAAAAAACCACCGCTACCAGCGGTG
GTTTGTTTGCCGGATCAAGAGCTACCAACTCTTTTTCCGAAGGTAACTGGCTTCAGCAGAGCGCAGATAC
CAAATACTGTTCTTCTAGTGTAGCCGTAGTTAGGCCACCACTTCAAGAACTCTGTAGCACCGCCTACATA
CCTCGCTCTGCTAATCCTGTTACCAGTGGCTGCTGCCAGTGGCGATAAGTCGTGTCTTACCGGGTTGGAC
TCAAGACGATAGTTACCGGATAAGGCGCAGCGGTCGGGCTGAACGGGGGGTTCGTGCACACAGCCCAGCT
TGGAGCGAACGACCTACACCGAACTGAGATACCTACAGCGTGAGCTATGAGAAAGCGCCACGCTTCCCGA
AGGGAGAAAGGCGGACAGGTATCCGGTAAGCGGCAGGGTCGGAACAGGAGAGCGCACGAGGGAGCTTCCA
GGGGGAAACGCCTGGTATCTTTATAGTCCTGTCGGGTTTCGCCACCTCTGACTTGAGCGTCGATTTTTGT
GATGCTCGTCAGGGGGGCGGAGCCTATGGAAAAACGCCAGCAACGCGGCCTTTTTACGGTTCCTGGCCTT
TTGCTGGCCTTTTGCTCACATGTGAGGGCCTATTTCCCATGATTCCTTCATATTTGCATATACGATACAA
GGCTGTTAGAGAGATAATTGGAATTAATTTGACTGTAAACACAAAGATATTAGTACAAAATACGTGACGT
AGAAAGTAATAATTTCTTGGGTAGTTTGCAGTTTTAAAATTATGTTTTAAAATGGACTATCATATGCTTA
CCGTAACTTGAAAGTATTTCGATTTCTTGGCTTTATATATCTTGTGGAAAGGACGAAACACCGTCTTTGA
AAGAGCAATAAAAGTTTTAGAGCTAGAAATAGCAAGTTAAAATAAGGCTAGTCCGTTATCAACTTGAAAA
AGTGGCACCGAGTCGGTGCTTTTTTGGCCGGCCGAGGGCCTATTTCCCATGATTCCTTCATATTTGCATA
TACGATACAAGGCTGTTAGAGAGATAATTGGAATTAATTTGACTGTAAACACAAAGATATTAGTACAAAA
TACGTGACGTAGAAAGTAATAATTTCTTGGGTAGTTTGCAGTTTTAAAATTATGTTTTAAAATGGACTAT
CATATGCTTACCGTAACTTGAAAGTATTTCGATTTCTTGGCTTTATATATCTTGTGGAAAGGACGAAACA
CCGATTTCAGGTAAGCCGAGGTTGTTTTAGAGCTAGAAATAGCAAGTTAAAATAAGGCTAGTCCGTTATC
AACTTGAAAAAGTGGCACCGAGTCGGTGCTTTTTTGTCTAGAGGTACCCGTTACATAACTTACGGTAAAT
GGCCCGCCTGGCTGACCGCCCAACGACCCCCGCCCATTGACGTCAATAGTAACGCCAATAGGGACTTTCC
ATTGACGTCAATGGGTGGAGTATTTACGGTAAACTGCCCACTTGGCAGTACATCAAGTGTATCATATGCC
AAGTACGCCCCCTATTGACGTCAATGACGGTAAATGGCCCGCCTGGCATTGTGCCCAGTACATGACCTTA
TGGGACTTTCCTACTTGGCAGTACATCTACGTATTAGTCATCGCTATTACCATGGTCGAGGTGAGCCCCA
CGTTCTGCTTCACTCTCCCCATCTCCCCCCCCTCCCCACCCCCAATTTTGTATTTATTTATTTTTTAATT
ATTTTGTGCAGCGATGGGGGCGGGGGG
